>Addgene plasmid #240112 | pL6puro-pSV40(1)-pmRevErbA-Venus-NLS-Pest | addgene full sequence | sequence record 481768 | Addgene NGS Result
AATGTAGTCTTATGCAATACTCTTGTAGTCTTGCAACATGGTAACGATGAGTTAGCAACATGCCTTACAA
GGAGAGAAAAAGCACCGTGCATGCCGATTGGTGGAAGTAAGGTGGTACGATCGTGCCTTATTAGGAAGGC
AACAGACGGGTCTGACATGGATTGGACGAACCACTGAATTGCCGCATTGCAGAGATATTGTATTTAAGTG
CCTAGCTCGATACATAAACGGGTCTCTCTGGTTAGACCAGATCTGAGCCTGGGAGCTCTCTGGCTAACTA
GGGAACCCACTGCTTAAGCCTCAATAAAGCTTGCCTTGAGTGCTTCAAGTAGTGTGTGCCCGTCTGTTGT
GTGACTCTGGTAACTAGAGATCCCTCAGACCCTTTTAGTCAGTGTGGAAAATCTCTAGCAGTGGCGCCCG
AACAGGGACTTGAAAGCGAAAGGGAAACCAGAGGAGCTCTCTCGACGCAGGACTCGGCTTGCTGAAGCGC
GCACGGCAAGAGGCGAGGGGCGGCGACTGGTGAGTACGCCAAAAATTTTGACTAGCGGAGGCTAGAAGGA
GAGAGATGGGTGCGAGAGCGTCAGTATTAAGCGGGGGAGAATTAGATCGCGATGGGAAAAAATTCGGTTA
AGGCCAGGGGGAAAGAAAAAATATAAATTAAAACATATAGTATGGGCAAGCAGGGAGCTAGAACGATTCG
CAGTTAATCCTGGCCTGTTAGAAACATCAGAAGGCTGTAGACAAATACTGGGACAGCTACAACCATCCCT
TCAGACAGGATCAGAAGAACTTAGATCATTATATAATACAGTAGCAACCCTCTATTGTGTGCATCAAAGG
ATAGAGATAAAAGACACCAAGGAAGCTTTAGACAAGATAGAGGAAGAGCAAAACAAAAGTAAGACCACCG
CACAGCAAGCGGCCGCTGATCTTCAGACCTGGAGGAGGAGATATGAGGGACAATTGGAGAAGTGAATTAT
ATAAATATAAAGTAGTAAAAATTGAACCATTAGGAGTAGCACCCACCAAGGCAAAGAGAAGAGTGGTGCA
GAGAGAAAAAAGAGCAGTGGGAATAGGAGCTTTGTTCCTTGGGTTCTTGGGAGCAGCAGGAAGCACTATG
GGCGCAGCGTCAATGACGCTGACGGTACAGGCCAGACAATTATTGTCTGGTATAGTGCAGCAGCAGAACA
ATTTGCTGAGGGCTATTGAGGCGCAACAGCATCTGTTGCAACTCACAGTCTGGGGCATCAAGCAGCTCCA
GGCAAGAATCCTGGCTGTGGAAAGATACCTAAAGGATCAACAGCTCCTGGGGATTTGGGGTTGCTCTGGA
AAACTCATTTGCACCACTGCTGTGCCTTGGAATGCTAGTTGGAGTAATAAATCTCTGGAACAGATTTGGA
ATCACACGACCTGGATGGAGTGGGACAGAGAAATTAACAATTACACAAGCTTAATACACTCCTTAATTGA
AGAATCGCAAAACCAGCAAGAAAAGAATGAACAAGAATTATTGGAATTAGATAAATGGGCAAGTTTGTGG
AATTGGTTTAACATAACAAATTGGCTGTGGTATATAAAATTATTCATAATGATAGTAGGAGGCTTGGTAG
GTTTAAGAATAGTTTTTGCTGTACTTTCTATAGTGAATAGAGTTAGGCAGGGATATTCACCATTATCGTT
TCAGACCCACCTCCCAACCCCGAGGGGACCCGACAGGCCCGAAGGAATAGAAGAAGAAGGTGGAGAGAGA
GACAGAGACAGATCCATTCGATTAGTGAACGGATCTCGACGGTATCGCTAGCTTTTAAAAGAAAAGGGGG
GATTGGGGGGTACAGTGCAGGGGAAAGAATAGTAGACATAATAGCAACAGACATACAAACTAAAGAATTA
CAAAAACAAATTACAAAAATTCAAAATTTTACTAGTGATTATCGGATCAACTTTGTATAGAAAAGTTGCT
GTGGAATGTGTGTCAGTTAGGGTGTGGAAAGTCCCCAGGCTCCCCAGCAGGCAGAAGTATGCAAAGCATG
CATCTCAATTAGTCAGCAACCAGGTGTGGAAAGTCCCCAGGCTCCCCAGCAGGCAGAAGTATGCAAAGCA
TGCATCTCAATTAGTCAGCAACCATAGTCCCGCCGATATCCCCGTGCTATGCCAGTCCTACCCGTGGGGG
CTGGGGTTAGGGTGAAGAAGAGAAAGGGGTTTTATTTACACTGCTTGTCGCCCACCTTGTCACCATAGCA
AAAGATGCTTAAGTTCTTGATTTAAGGGAAATCTCTCCTCCCAGCTTGTCTTTCTCCCCCTAGTCACCAC
TAACCTCAGGGTGAGGTCAGTTCTCCAATCACGTGAAGCTCTCACGTTTGCTAGGTTTGCAGAAAGGGCC
TTTTAGCTTTGATCTTCCACGGAGCAGTAAAGCTTGCCAGGCCCTCCCCAGGAATTCACATGCCCTTGCC
ATACAAGGCTTTCCAAACACGCCACCCTGACTCTTCAGAAAACCCCACCCCAGTCCACTTTCAGCTCCTC
CCCGCTGCCAGCAAGCACTTTTGCAAAGCAGAAAAGGAATAGGCACACTCCACCTACATTGTCAGTAGAC
TACAAATCCCAACAATCCTGGCGGTGCGCAGGCGCACAGATCTCAACGTGCCGGCTGCTGGAAAAGTGTG
TCACTGGGGCACGAGGCGCTCCCTGGAATCACATGGTACCTGCTCCAGTGCCGCGTGCGGCCCGGGAACC
CTGGGCTGCTGGCGCCTGCGCAGAGCCCTCTGTCCCAGGGAAAGGCTCGGGCAAAAGGCGGTTGAGATTG
GCAGAGTGAAATATTACTGCTGAGGAAACGTAGCAGGGCACACGTCTCTCTTTGCGTCCTGGTGCCTCAT
TTCTCCATCACCTACTTACTTCCTGGTTGCAGCTTCTCTTCCTTTGGGACTTTTGCACCCGGAGCTCCAG
ATTCATTACCCTGCTTCACTGCGGAGCCTTCAGGAGTGGCATCCGGTGCACTGCAGAGACCCGACTCTCC
TTGCTACCTTATAGCCAGAACTGCTGCAGGCTGATTCTTCACACACACACTCTCTGCTCTTCCCATGCAA
ATCAGATCTCAGGTGCCTCAGCGTCCTACCCTTCTGGAGGGCTGCAGTATAGCCACCCCAAGACCTTACT
GCTCAGTGCCTGGAATCCTGATTGCGAACTGCGGGGCTCACTCGTCTCCCTCAGCCATTGCCCAGGGGGC
GAGAGAGGCCATCACAACCTCCAGTTTGTGTCAAGGTCCAGTTTGAATGACCGCTTTCAGCTGGTGAAGA
CATGACGACCCTGGACTCCAATAACAACACAGGTACTGAGATTCTTATCTTTGCTCAGGGCTCACATGGC
TGCAGAGCCGGGCCCACGTGCTGCATTTGTTTTCATTCAGTAGAAGCCGTGGCCGCCATCTCATTGGTCA
TTGCCTCCCGGCCTCGTTACATAATGAGCTCCGCCCCTCAAGTTGCCGGAGCAACGCTTGTCGCCTTCTC
TCCTCCCCTCAGTTGTCCCGGCCCAGCTTGGTTTTAGGGCCAGCCTACGACCCAGGACGCCCGGGAGGGG
CGGGGCGAGGGCGGGGTTTTCCTTGCGACAGAAGGGAAGCGGAGAAGGCGGTGCTTCGAGTTCCGGGGTT
CCTCGTTGGGGTGCCACGTGCGAGGGGCACACGTGGAGTGGGGACGTGAGGCCAGCTGAGGGCCAGGCTC
CCGCCCCGCCCTTCTCCGCCTAGATCTGGGTGAAGCTGGGCTGACTCACCGCCCCCGCCTGGCTTCTTTT
CCTCTCAGAAAATAACCCATCCTCCAACCCAGCCGTGAAACCATAGCCGGGTAACCATTCTGTGACTTAT
TTTACAGGCAGGGTTCACCCTGACCAACCTTGAGCTATTTTAAGGTTGCCCTGCCTGGTTTAGTGTGTGT
CAGTGGGTGAGCAAGACATGTGCTTCTGTCGACTCGGTGGCATGGCATGTGTCACCTCACACACGTGTCT
GAGGATCCTCCCCTTTCCCCACTCCACCCATGGCCGGCCAGGCTAAGTACTTGGCAGAGGTGTGGCAGAC
AAGTGGCCCTTCTCTTCTGTGCATACCACAGGAGCCGAATCACCTGGCCCGCAATGTAACCAGAGGGACA
GAGCCGCTGGCTGAGTGGCTATAGAGCTAAAGTTACCACCGGGCTGAGAAGGAAGGGGAATTCCTAAATC
CCTAGAATGGATACTTTGTTTCTCCCTTTCATCTCCTGCAACTCATCTGAGTCTTATCTGTCACATTTCT
AAGTCTCTTGTGACTCATCTCTCAGAGGCCAGAGCCAGGCTGAACAGAGAGTCCTTCCCTGCAGTACTCT
ATGAGAATATGTCTTTGGGTGTTCTCTTATTTAGGTGGTGTTATCACCTACATTGGCTCTAGTGGCTCCT
CCCCGAGCCGGACCAGCCCGGAGTCCCTCTACAGTGACAGCTCCAATGGCAGCTTCCAGTCCCTGACTCA
AGGTTGTCCCACATACTTCCCACCATCAACGCGTGTGAGCAAGGGCGAGGAGCTGTTCACCGGGGTGGTG
CCCATCCTGGTCGAGCTGGACGGCGACGTAAACGGCCACAAGTTCAGCGTGTCCGGCGAGGGCGAGGGCG
ATGCCACCTACGGCAAGCTGACCCTGAAGCTGATCTGCACCACCGGCAAGCTGCCCGTGCCCTGGCCCAC
CCTCGTGACCACCCTGGGCTACGGCCTGCAGTGCTTCGCCCGCTACCCCGACCACATGAAGCAGCACGAC
TTCTTCAAGTCCGCCATGCCCGAAGGCTACGTCCAGGAGCGCACCATCTTCTTCAAGGACGACGGCAACT
ACAAGACCCGCGCCGAGGTGAAGTTCGAGGGCGACACCCTGGTGAACCGCATCGAGCTGAAGGGCATCGA
CTTCAAGGAGGACGGCAACATCCTGGGGCACAAGCTGGAGTACAACTACAACAGCCACAACGTCTATATC
ACCGCCGACAAGCAGAAGAACGGCATCAAGGCCAACTTCAAGATCCGCCACAACATCGAGGACGGCGGCG
TGCAGCTCGCCGACCACTACCAGCAGAACACCCCCATCGGCGACGGCCCCGTGCTGCTGCCCGACAACCA
CTACCTGAGCTACCAGTCCGCCCTGAGCAAAGACCCCAACGAGAAGCGCGATCACATGGTCCTGCTGGAG
TTCGTGACCGCCGCCGGGATCACTCTCGGCATGGACGAGCTGTACAAATCTAGACCTCCAAAAAAGAAGA
GAAAGGTAGAAGACCCCTTGTACAAGAGCCATGGCTTCCCGCCGGCTGTGGCTGCTCAGGATGATGGCAC
GCTGCCCATGTCCTGTGCCCAGGAGAGCGGGATGGACCGTCACCCTGCAGCCTGTGCTCCTGCTAGGATC
AATGTGTGACTCGAGCCCGCCCGGCCGGCCTTCTGCCGCTGCCCCCTTGTACAGAATCGAACTCTGCACT
TCTCTCTCCTTTACGAGACGAAAAGGAAAAGCAAACCAGAATCTTATTTATATTGTTATAAAATATTCCA
AGATGAGCCTCTGGCCCCCTGAGCCTTCTTGTAAATAACTCTTCCCCCACCCCCACCGCCATGCTCCCAT
CCTCCCCTATTTAAACCACTCTTGCTCTCTCCACCCTCCTCTGGCCCCTCGATTTGTTCTGTTCCTGTCT
CAAATCCAATAGTTCACAGCTGACAAGTTTGTACAAAAAAGCAGGCTTTCTACCGGGTAGGGGAGGCGCT
TTTCCCAAGGCAGTCTGGAGCATGCGCTTTAGCAGCCCCGCTGGGCACTTGGCGCTACACAAGTGGCCTC
TGGCCTCGCACACATTCCACATCCACCGGTAGGCGCCAACCGGCTCCGTTCTTTGGTGGCCCCTTCGCGC
CACCTTCTACTCCTCCCCTAGTCAGGAAGTTCCCCCCCGCCCCGCAGCTCGCGTCGTGCAGGACGTGACA
AATGGAAGTAGCACGTCTCACTAGTCTCGTGCAGATGGACAGCACCGCTGAGCAATGGAAGCGGGTAGGC
CTTTGGGGCAGCGGCCAATAGCAGCTTTGCTCCTTCGCTTTCTGGGCTCAGAGGCTGGGAAGGGGTGGGT
CCGGGGGCGGGCTCAGGGGCGGGCTCAGGGGCGGGGCGGGCGCCCGAAGGTCCTCCGGAGGCCCGGCATT
CTGCACGCTTCAAAAGCGCACGTCTGCCGCGCTGTTCTCCTCTTCCTCATCTCCGGGCCTTTCGACCTGC
CACCATGACCGAGTACAAGCCCACGGTGCGCCTCGCCACCCGCGACGACGTCCCCAGGGCCGTACGCACC
CTCGCCGCCGCGTTCGCCGACTACCCCGCCACGCGCCACACCGTCGATCCGGACCGCCACATCGAGCGGG
TCACCGAGCTGCAAGAACTCTTCCTCACGCGCGTCGGGCTCGACATCGGCAAGGTGTGGGTCGCGGACGA
CGGCGCCGCGGTGGCGGTCTGGACCACGCCGGAGAGCGTCGAAGCGGGGGCGGTGTTCGCCGAGATCGGC
CCGCGCATGGCCGAGTTGAGCGGTTCCCGGCTGGCCGCGCAGCAACAGATGGAAGGCCTCCTGGCGCCGC
ACCGGCCCAAGGAGCCCGCGTGGTTCCTGGCCACCGTCGGCGTCTCGCCCGACCACCAGGGCAAGGGTCT
GGGCAGCGCCGTCGTGCTCCCCGGAGTGGAGGCGGCCGAGCGCGCCGGGGTGCCCGCCTTCCTGGAGACC
TCCGCGCCCCGCAACCTCCCCTTCTACGAGCGGCTCGGCTTCACCGTCACCGCCGACGTCGAGGTGCCCG
AAGGACCGCGCACCTGGTGCATGACCCGCAAGCCCGGTGCCTGAACCCAGCTTTCTTGTACAAAGTGGTG
ATAATCGAATTCCGATAATCAACCTCTGGATTACAAAATTTGTGAAAGATTGACTGGTATTCTTAACTAT
GTTGCTCCTTTTACGCTATGTGGATACGCTGCTTTAATGCCTTTGTATCATGCTATTGCTTCCCGTATGG
CTTTCATTTTCTCCTCCTTGTATAAATCCTGGTTGCTGTCTCTTTATGAGGAGTTGTGGCCCGTTGTCAG
GCAACGTGGCGTGGTGTGCACTGTGTTTGCTGACGCAACCCCCACTGGTTGGGGCATTGCCACCACCTGT
CAGCTCCTTTCCGGGACTTTCGCTTTCCCCCTCCCTATTGCCACGGCGGAACTCATCGCCGCCTGCCTTG
CCCGCTGCTGGACAGGGGCTCGGCTGTTGGGCACTGACAATTCCGTGGTGTTGTCGGGGAAGCTGACGTC
CTTTCCATGGCTGCTCGCCTGTGTTGCCACCTGGATTCTGCGCGGGACGTCCTTCTGCTACGTCCCTTCG
GCCCTCAATCCAGCGGACCTTCCTTCCCGCGGCCTGCTGCCGGCTCTGCGGCCTCTTCCGCGTCTTCGCC
TTCGCCCTCAGACGAGTCGGATCTCCCTTTGGGCCGCCTCCCCGCATCGGGAATTCCCGCGGTTCGCTTT
AAGACCAATGACTTACAAGGCAGCTGTAGATCTTAGCCACTTTTTAAAAGAAAAGGGGGGACTGGAAGGG
CTAATTCACTCCCAACGAAGACAAGATCTGCTTTTTGCTTGTACTGGGTCTCTCTGGTTAGACCAGATCT
GAGCCTGGGAGCTCTCTGGCTAACTAGGGAACCCACTGCTTAAGCCTCAATAAAGCTTGCCTTGAGTGCT
TCAAGTAGTGTGTGCCCGTCTGTTGTGTGACTCTGGTAACTAGAGATCCCTCAGACCCTTTTAGTCAGTG
TGGAAAATCTCTAGCAGTAGTAGTTCATGTCATCTTATTATTCAGTATTTATAACTTGCAAAGAAATGAA
TATCAGAGAGTGAGAGGAACTTGTTTATTGCAGCTTATAATGGTTACAAATAAAGCAATAGCATCACAAA
TTTCACAAATAAAGCATTTTTTTCACTGCATTCTAGTTGTGGTTTGTCCAAACTCATCAATGTATCTTAT
CATGTCTGGCTCTAGCTATCCCGCCCCTAACTCCGCCCATCCCGCCCCTAACTCCGCCCAGTTCCGCCCA
TTCTCCGCCCCATGGCTGACTAATTTTTTTTATTTATGCAGAGGCCGAGGCCGCCTCGGCCTCTGAGCTA
TTCCAGAAGTAGTGAGGAGGCTTTTTTGGAGGCCTAGGGACGTACCCAATTCGCCCTATAGTGAGTCGTA
TTACGCGCGCTCACTGGCCGTCGTTTTACAACGTCGTGACTGGGAAAACCCTGGCGTTACCCAACTTAAT
CGCCTTGCAGCACATCCCCCTTTCGCCAGCTGGCGTAATAGCGAAGAGGCCCGCACCGATCGCCCTTCCC
AACAGTTGCGCAGCCTGAATGGCGAATGGG
[124 nt withheld, positions 8361-8484]
C
[91 nt withheld, positions 8486-8576]
A
[49 nt withheld, positions 8578-8626]
CCTTTGACGTTGGAGTCCACGTTCTTT
[37 nt withheld, positions 8654-8690]
ACCCTATCTCGGTCTATTCTTTTGATTTATAAGGGATTTTGCCGATTTCGGCCTATTGGTTAAAAAATGA
GCTGATTTAACAAAAATTTAACGCGAATTTTAACAAAATATTAACGCTTACAATTTAGGTGGCACTTTTC
GGGGAAATGTGCGCGGAACCCCTATTTGTTTATTTTTCTAAATACATTCAAATATGTATCCGCTCATGAG
ACAATAACCCTGATAAATGCTTCAATAATATTGAAAAAGGAAGAGTATGAGTATTCAACATTTCCGTGTC
GCCCTTATTCCCTTTTTTGCGGCATTTTGCCTTCCTGTTTTTGCTCACCCAGAAACGCTGGTGAAAGTAA
AAGATGCTGAAGATCAGTTGGGTGCACGAGTGGGTTACATCGAACTGGATCTCAACAGCGGTAAGATCCT
TGAGAGTTTTCGCCCCGAAGAACGTTTTCCAATGATGAGCACTTTTAAAGTTCTGCTATGTGGCGCGGTA
TTATCCCGTATTGACGCCGGGCAAGAGCAACTCGGTCGCCGCATACACTATTCTCAGAATGACTTGGTTG
AGTACTCACCAGTCACAGAAAAGCATCTTACGGATGGCATGACAGTAAGAGAATTATGCAGTGCTGCCAT
AACCATGAGTGATAACACTGCGGCCAACTTACTTCTGACAACGATCGGAGGACCGAAGGAGCTAACCGCT
TTTTTGCACAACATGGGGGATCATGTAACTCGCCTTGATCGTTGGGAACCGGAGCTGAATGAAGCCATAC
CAAACGACGAGCGTGACACCACGATGCCTGTAGCAATGGCAACAACGTTGCGCAAACTATTAACTGGCGA
ACTACTTACTCTAGCTTCCCGGCAACAATTAATAGACTGGATGGAGGCGGATAAAGTTGCAGGACCACTT
CTGCGCTCGGCCCTTCCGGCTGGCTGGTTTATTGCTGATAAATCTGGAGCCGGTGAGCGTGGGTCTCGCG
GTATCATTGCAGCACTGGGGCCAGATGGTAAGCCCTCCCGTATCGTAGTTATCTACACGACGGGGAGTCA
GGCAACTATGGATGAACGAAATAGACAGATCGCTGAGATAGGTGCCTCACTGATTAAGCATTGGTAACTG
TCAGACCAAGTTTACTCATATATACTTTAGATTGATTTAAAACTTCATTTTTAATTTAAAAGGATCTAGG
TGAAGATCCTTTTTGATAATCTCATGACCAAAATCCCTTAACGTGAGTTTTCGTTCCACTGAGCGTCAGA
CCCCGTAGAAAAGATCAAAGGATCTTCTTGAGATCCTTTTTTTCTGCGCGTAATCTGCTGCTTGCAAACA
AAAAAACCACCGCTACCAGCGGTGGTTTGTTTGCCGGATCAAGAGCTACCAACTCTTTTTCCGAAGGTAA
CTGGCTTCAGCAGAGCGCAGATACCAAATACTGTTCTTCTAGTGTAGCCGTAGTTAGGCCACCACTTCAA
GAACTCTGTAGCACCGCCTACATACCTCGCTCTGCTAATCCTGTTACCAGTGGCTGCTGCCAGTGGCGAT
AAGTCGTGTCTTACCGGGTTGGACTCAAGACGATAGTTACCGGATAAGGCGCAGCGGTCGGGCTGAACGG
GGGGTTCGTGCACACAGCCCAGCTTGGAGCGAACGACCTACACCGAACTGAGATACCTACAGCGTGAGCT
ATGAGAAAGCGCCACGCTTCCCGAAGAGAGAAAGGCGGACAGGTATCCGGTAAGCGGCAGGGTCGGAACA
GGAGAGCGCACGAGGGAGCTTCCAGGGGGAAACGCCTGGTATCTTTATAGTCCTGTCGGGTTTCGCCACC
TCTGACTTGAGCGTCGATTTTTGTGATGCTCGTCAGGGGGGCGGAGCCTATGGAAAAACGCCAGCAACGC
GGCCTTTTTACGGTTCCTGGCCTTTTGCTGGCCTTTTGCTCACATGTTCTTTCCTGCGTTATCCCCTGAT
TCTGTGGATAACCGTATTACCGCCTTTGAGTGAGCTGATACCGCTCGCCGCAGCCGAACGACCGAGCGCA
GCGAGTCAGTGAGCGAGGAAGCGGAAGAGCGCCCAATACGCAAACCGCCTCTCCCCGCGCGTTGGCCGAT
TCATTAATGCAGCTGGCACGACAGGTTTCCCGACTGGAAAGCGGGCAGTGAGCGCAACGCAATTAATGTG
AGTTAGCTCACTCATTAGGCACCCCAGGCTTTACACTTTATGCTTCCGGCTCGTATGTTGTGTGGAATTG
TGAGCGGATAACAATTTCACACAGGAAACAGCTATGACCATGATTACGCCAAGCGCGCAATTAACCCTCA
CTAAAGGGAACAAAAGCTGGAGCTGCAAGCTT
Features (pLannotate 1.2.2; 34 found; start..end, strand, type, name):
      3..229     +  promoter       RSV promoter: Rous sarcoma virus enhancer/promoter
    230..410     +  LTR            5' LTR (truncated): truncated 5' long terminal repeat (LTR) from HIV-1
    457..582     +  misc_feature   HIV-1 Ψ: packaging signal of human immunodeficiency virus type 1
    566..929     +  CDS            HIV-1 gag (fragment): gag protein from human immunodeficiency virus 1; gag
   1075..1308    +  misc_feature   RRE: The Rev response element (RRE) of HIV-1 allows for Rev-dependent mRNA export from the nucleus to the cytoplasm.
   1685..1785    +  CDS            Rev (fragment): human immunodeficiency virus 1 (HIV-1) Rev protein; rev; enhances nuclear export of unspliced and incompletely spliced viral mRNAs
   1803..1920    +  misc_feature   cPPT/CTS: central polypurine tract and central termination sequence of HIV-1
   1938..1958    +  protein_bind   attB4: mutant version of attB; core recombination site for the Gateway® BP reaction BP Clonase™
   1958..2134    +  promoter       SV40 promoter (fragment): SV40 enhancer and early promoter
   4374..4508    +  CDS            Nr1d1 (fragment): NR1D1_MOUSE - Also known as Ear1. Experimental evidence at protein level: Swiss-Prot protein existence level 1. Transcriptional repressor which coordinates circadian rhythm and metabolic pathways in a heme-dependent manner. Integral component of the complex transcription machinery that governs circadian rhythmicity and forms a critical negative limb of the circadian clock by directly repressing the expression of core clock components ARTNL/BMAL1, CLOCK and CRY1. Also regulates genes involved in metabolic functions, including lipid and bile acid metabolism, adipogenesis, gluconeogenesis and the
   4515..5228    +  CDS            Venus: Venus is a basic (constitutively fluorescent) yellow fluorescent protein published in 2002, derived from Aequorea victoria. It is reported to be a rapidly-maturing weak dimer with moderate acid sensitivity.
   5238..5258    +  CDS            SV40 NLS: nuclear localization signal of SV40 (simian virus 40) large T antigen
   5277..5397    +  CDS            d1EGFP (fragment): EGFP destabilized by fusion to a mutated version of residues 422-461 of mouse ornithine decarboxylase, giving an in vivo half-life of ~1 hour mammalian codon-optimized
   5406..5501    -  CDS            THRA (fragment): THA_HUMAN - Also known as EAR7, ERBA1, NR1A1, THRA1, THRA2. Experimental evidence at protein level: Swiss-Prot protein existence level 1. [Isoform Alpha-2]: Does not bind thyroid hormone and functions as a weak dominant negative inhibitor of thyroid hormone action. From Homo sapiens (Human).
   5693..5717    +  protein_bind   attB1: mutant version of attB; recombination site for the Gateway® BP reaction BP Clonase™
   5725..6224    +  promoter       PGK promoter: mouse phosphoglycerate kinase 1 promoter
   6235..6834    +  CDS            PuroR: puromycin N-acetyltransferase; pac from Streptomyces alboniger; confers resistance to puromycin
   6835..6859    -  protein_bind   attB2: mutant version of attB; recombination site for the Gateway® BP reaction BP Clonase™
   6877..7465    +  misc_feature   WPRE: woodchuck hepatitis virus posttranscriptional regulatory element
   7532..7551    +  misc_feature   cPPT/CTS (fragment): central polypurine tract and central termination sequence of HIV-1
   7553..7786    +  LTR            3' LTR (ΔU3): self-inactivating 3' long terminal repeat (LTR) from HIV-1
   7858..7979    +  polyA_signal   SV40 poly(A) signal: SV40 polyadenylation signal
   8019..8154    +  rep_origin     SV40 ori: SV40 origin of replication
   8175..8193    -  promoter       T7 promoter: promoter for bacteriophage T7 RNA polymerase
   8201..8356    +  CDS            lacZα (fragment): LacZα fragment of β-galactosidase; lacZ fragment
   8361..8789    +  rep_origin     f1 ori (sequence partly withheld): f1 bacteriophage origin of replication; arrow indicates direction of (+) strand synthesis
   8842..8946    +  promoter       AmpR promoter: bla
   8947..9807    +  CDS            AmpR: β-lactamase; bla; confers resistance to ampicillin, carbenicillin, and related antibiotics
   9978..10566   +  rep_origin     ori: high-copy-number ColE1/pMB1/pBR322/pUC origin of replication
  10749..10841   +  CDS            lacI (fragment): lac repressor; lacI; The lac repressor binds to the lac operator to inhibit transcription in E. coli. This inhibition can be relieved by adding lactose or isopropyl-β-D-thiogalactopyranoside (IPTG).
  10854..10875   +  protein_bind   CAP binding site: CAP binding activates transcription in the presence of cAMP. E. coli catabolite activator protein
  10890..10920   +  promoter       lac promoter: promoter for the E. coli lac operon
  10924..10946   +  protein_bind   lac operator (fragment): The lac repressor binds to the lac operator to inhibit transcription in E. coli. This inhibition can be relieved by adding lactose or isopropyl-β-D-thiogalactopyranoside (IPTG). lac repressor encoded by lacI
  10989..11007   +  promoter       T3 promoter: promoter for bacteriophage T3 RNA polymerase
