[The description below was written by a language model from this plasmid's Addgene catalogue record and pLannotate feature annotations shown in this document.]
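Description:
pL6puro-pSV40(1)-pmRevErbA-Venus-NLS-Pest is a third-generation-style, self-inactivating lentiviral transfer plasmid of about 11 kb, built on a pLenti6-puromycin backbone, that delivers a yellow fluorescent reporter of circadian rhythm into mammalian cells. In bacteria it is maintained through a high-copy ColE1/pUC-type origin and ampicillin resistance; an f1 origin and an SV40 origin are also present in the backbone. The viral portion has an RSV promoter fused to a truncated HIV-1 5' LTR, followed by the Ψ packaging signal, RRE and cPPT/CTS. A WPRE and a ΔU3 3' LTR lie downstream of the cargo, so the integrated provirus lacks LTR promoter activity and expression depends on the internal promoters.

The reporter cassette, flanked by Gateway attB sites, begins with an SV40 enhancer/early promoter fragment placed upstream of the murine Nr1d1 (REV-ERBα) regulatory region. Most of that roughly 2 kb region is unannotated in the feature table, but it ends in a short Nr1d1 coding fragment lying immediately upstream of Venus, apparently as an N-terminal fusion. Venus carries an SV40 nuclear localisation signal and an ornithine decarboxylase-derived PEST degron. Nuclear concentration of the signal should ease single-cell imaging, while rapid protein turnover lets fluorescence follow the rhythmic activity of the promoter rather than accumulating. The SV40 element is intended to raise overall expression. A short antisense match to THRA follows the reporter, probably reflecting retained genomic sequence. A separate mouse PGK promoter drives puromycin N-acetyltransferase for selection of transduced cells.

The depositor notes that, in U2OS cells, the related SV40(3) and JeT variants report circadian rhythms better than this version.
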