Addgene plasmid #240112: pL6puro-pSV40(1)-pmRevErbA-Venus-NLS-Pest
Purpose: A lentiviral (yellow) fluorescent reporter of circadian rhythm, based on the murine Nr1d1-gene (REVERBa protein), expression enhanced by SV40 promoter fragment.
Depositing lab: Achim Kramer. Depositing organization: Charite Universitaetsmedizin Berlin. Publication: A lentiviral fluorescent reporter to study circadian rhythms in single cells. Gabriel CH, Lehmann L, Ahlburg J, Achim Kramer A. bioRxiv 2025.06.30.661926 10.1101/2025.06.30.661926.
Backbone
  Vector backbone: pLenti6-puromycin
  Backbone manufacturer: VectorBuilder
  Vector type: Lentiviral
  Selectable markers: Puromycin
Growth in bacteria
  Bacterial resistance: Ampicillin, 100 μg/mL
  Growth temperature: 37°C
  Growth strain: NEB Stable
  Copy number: Unknown
Gene/Insert
  Gene/Insert name: murine Nr1d1 promoter+Venus-NLS-Pest-Reporter (alt name: mREVERBa promoter)
  Species: M. musculus (mouse)
  Mutation: added SV40-Enhancer
  Entrez Gene: Nr1d1 (a.k.a. A530070C09Rik)
  Cloning method: Restriction Enzyme; 5′ cloning site NheI (not destroyed); 3′ cloning site EcoRV (not destroyed)
  Sequencing primers: 5′ GAAGGAATAGAAGAAGAAGG; 3′ TCCAATGGCAGCTTCCAGTC
Resource information
  A portion of this plasmid was derived from a plasmid made by: Nagoshi et al. 2004 (doi: 10.1016/j.cell.2004.11.015, PMID: 15550250)
Terms and licenses: Academic/Nonprofit Terms; Industry Terms: Not Available to Industry
Depositor comments: Insertion of SV40 Enhancer. From our analysis in U2OS cells, SV40(3) and JeT variants are superior in reporting circadian rhythms. Please visit https://doi.org/10.1101/2025.06.30.661926 for bioRxiv preprint.
How to cite: pL6puro-pSV40(1)-pmRevErbA-Venus-NLS-Pest was a gift from Achim Kramer (Addgene plasmid # 240112 ; http://n2t.net/addgene:240112 ; RRID:Addgene_240112)
